>Addgene plasmid #171720 | LAMP1-RpHLuorin2 | addgene full sequence | sequence record 355811 | Addgene NGS Result
TTACCGCCATGCATTAGTTATTAATAGTAATCAATTACGGGGTCATTAGTTCATAGCCCATATATGGAGT
TCCGCGTTACATAACTTACGGTAAATGGCCCGCCTGGCTGACCGCCCAACGACCCCCGCCCATTGACGTC
AATAATGACGTATGTTCCCATAGTAACGCCAATAGGGACTTTCCATTGACGTCAATGGGTGGAGTATTTA
CGGTAAACTGCCCACTTGGCAGTACATCAAGTGTATCATATGCCAAGTACGCCCCCTATTGACGTCAATG
ACGGTAAATGGCCCGCCTGGCATTATGCCCAGTACATGACCTTATGGGACTTTCCTACTTGGCAGTACAT
CTACGTATTAGTCATCGCTATTACCATGGTGATGCGGTTTTGGCAGTACATCAATGGGCGTGGATAGCGG
TTTGACTCACGGGGATTTCCAAGTCTCCACCCCATTGACGTCAATGGGAGTTTGTTTTGGCACCAAAATC
AACGGGACTTTCCAAAATGTCGTAACAACTCCGCCCCATTGACGCAAATGGGCGGTAGGCGTGTACGGTG
GGAGGTCTATATAAGCAGAGCTGGTTTAGTGAACCGTCAGATCCGCTAGCGCTACCGGACTCAGATCTCG
AGCTCAAGCTTCGAATTCAGGGACATGGCGGCCCCCGGCAGCGCCCGGCGACCCCTGCTGCTGCTACTGC
TGTTGCTGCTGCTCGGCCTCATGCATTGTGCGTCAGCAGCAACACCGGTCGCCACCATGAGCAAGGGCGA
GGAGCTGTTCACCGGCGTGGTGCCCATCCTGGTGGAGCTGGACGGCGACGTGAACGGCCACAAGTTCAGC
GTGAGCGGCGAGGGCGAGGGCGACGCCACCTACGGCAAGCTGACCCTGAAGTTCATCTGCACCACCGGCA
AGCTGCCCGTGCCCTGGCCCACCCTGGTGACCACCCTGAGCTACGGCGTGCAGTGCTTCAGCCGCTACCC
CGACCACATGAAGCAGCACGACTTCTTCAAGAGCGCCATGCCCGAGGGCTACGTGCAGGAGCGCACCATC
TTCTTCAAGGACGACGGCAACTACAAGACCCGCGCCGAGGTGAAGTTCGAGGGCGACACCCTGGTGAACC
GCATCGAGCTGAAGGGCATCGACTTCAAGGAGGACGGCAACATCCTGGGCCACAAGCTGGAGTACAACTA
CAACGAGCACCTGGTCTACATCATGGCCGACAAGCAGAAGAACGGCACCAAGGCCATCTTCCAGGTGCAC
CACAACATCGAGGACGGCGGCGTGCAGCTGGCCGACCACTACCAGCAGAACACCCCCATCGGCGACGGCC
CCGTGCTGCTGCCCGACAACCACTACCTGCACACCCAGAGCGCCCTGAGCAAGGACCCCAACGAGAAGCG
CGACCACATGGTGCTGCTGGAGTTCGTGACCGCCGCCGGCATCACCCACGGCATGGACGAGCTGTACAAA
GGCTCAGGCTCAGCAATGTTTATGGTGAAAAATGGCAACGGGACCGCGTGCATAATGGCCAACTTCTCTG
CTGCCTTCTCAGTGAACTACGACACCAAGAGTGGCCCTAAGAACATGACCTTTGACCTGCCATCAGATGC
CACAGTGGTGCTCAACCGCAGCTCCTGTGGAAAAGAGAACACTTCTGACCCCAGTCTCGTGATTGCTTTT
GGAAGAGGACATACACTCACTCTCAATTTCACGAGAAATGCAACACGTTACAGCGTCCAGCTCATGAGTT
TTGTTTATAACTTGTCAGACACACACCTTTTCCCCAATGCGAGCTCCAAAGAAATCAAGACTGTGGAATC
TATAACTGACATCAGGGCAGATATAGATAAAAAATACAGATGTGTTAGTGGCACCCAGGTCCACATGAAC
AACGTGACCGTAACGCTCCATGATGCCACCATCCAGGCGTACCTTTCCAACAGCAGCTTCAGCAGGGGAG
AGACACGCTGTGAACAAGACAGGCCTTCCCCAACCACAGCGCCCCCTGCGCCACCCAGCCCCTCGCCCTC
ACCCGTGCCCAAGAGCCCCTCTGTGGACAAGTACAACGTGAGCGGCACCAACGGGACCTGCCTGCTGGCC
AGCATGGGGCTGCAGCTGAACCTCACCTATGAGAGGAAGGACAACACGACGGTGACAAGGCTTCTCAACA
TCAACCCCAACAAGACCTCGGCCAGCGGGAGCTGCGGCGCCCACCTGGTGACTCTGGAGCTGCACAGCGA
GGGCACCACCGTCCTGCTCTTCCAGTTCGGGATGAATGCAAGTTCTAGCCGGTTTTTCCTACAAGGAATC
CAGTTGAATACAATTCTTCCTGACGCCAGAGACCCCGCCTTTAAAGCTGCCAACGGCTCCCTGCGAGCGC
TGCAGGCCACAGTCGGCAATTCCTACAAGTGCAACGCGGAGGAGCACGTCCGTGTCACGAAGGCGTTTTC
AGTCAATATATTCAAAGTGTGGGTCCAGGCTTTCAAGGTGGAAGGTGGCCAGTTTGGCTCTGTGGAGGAG
TGTCTGCTGGACGAGAACAGCATGCTGATCCCCATCGCTGTGGGTGGTGCCCTGGCGGGGCTGGTCCTCA
TCGTCCTCATCGCCTACCTCGTCGGCAGGAAGAGGAGTCACGCAGGCTACCAGACTATCTAAGCGGCCGC
GACTCTAGATCATAATCAGCCATACCACATTTGTAGAGGTTTTACTTGCTTTAAAAAACCTCCCACACCT
CCCCCTGAACCTGAAACATAAAATGAATGCAATTGTTGTTGTTAACTTGTTTATTGCAGCTTATAATGGT
TACAAATAAAGCAATAGCATCACAAATTTCACAAATAAAGCATTTTTTTCACTGCATTCTAGTTGTGGTT
TGTCCAAACTCATCAATGTATCTTAAGGCGTAAATTGTAAGCGTTAATATTTTGTTAAAATTCGCGTTAA
ATTTTTGTTAAATCAGCTCATTTTTTAACCAATAGGCCGAAATCGGCAAAATCCCTTATAAATCAAAAGA
ATAGACCGAGATAGGGT
[37 nt withheld, positions 3028-3064]
AAAGAACGTGGACTCCAACGTCAAAGG
[49 nt withheld, positions 3092-3140]
T
[91 nt withheld, positions 3142-3232]
G
[124 nt withheld, positions 3234-3357]
CAGGTGGCACTTTTCGGGGAAATGTGCGCGGAACCCCTATTTGTTTATTTTTCTAAATACATTCAAATAT
GTATCCGCTCATGAGACAATAACCCTGATAAATGCTTCAATAATATTGAAAAAGGAAGAGTCCTGAGGCG
GAAAGAACCAGCTGTGGAATGTGTGTCAGTTAGGGTGTGGAAAGTCCCCAGGCTCCCCAGCAGGCAGAAG
TATGCAAAGCATGCATCTCAATTAGTCAGCAACCAGGTGTGGAAAGTCCCCAGGCTCCCCAGCAGGCAGA
AGTATGCAAAGCATGCATCTCAATTAGTCAGCAACCATAGTCCCGCCCCTAACTCCGCCCATCCCGCCCC
TAACTCCGCCCAGTTCCGCCCATTCTCCGCCCCATGGCTGACTAATTTTTTTTATTTATGCAGAGGCCGA
GGCCGCCTCGGCCTCTGAGCTATTCCAGAAGTAGTGAGGAGGCTTTTTTGGAGGCCTAGGCTTTTGCAAA
GATCGATCAAGAGACAGGATGAGGATCGTTTCGCATGATTGAACAAGATGGATTGCACGCAGGTTCTCCG
GCCGCTTGGGTGGAGAGGCTATTCGGCTATGACTGGGCACAACAGACAATCGGCTGCTCTGATGCCGCCG
TGTTCCGGCTGTCAGCGCAGGGGCGCCCGGTTCTTTTTGTCAAGACCGACCTGTCCGGTGCCCTGAATGA
ACTGCAAGACGAGGCAGCGCGGCTATCGTGGCTGGCCACGACGGGCGTTCCTTGCGCAGCTGTGCTCGAC
GTTGTCACTGAAGCGGGAAGGGACTGGCTGCTATTGGGCGAAGTGCCGGGGCAGGATCTCCTGTCATCTC
ACCTTGCTCCTGCCGAGAAAGTATCCATCATGGCTGATGCAATGCGGCGGCTGCATACGCTTGATCCGGC
TACCTGCCCATTCGACCACCAAGCGAAACATCGCATCGAGCGAGCACGTACTCGGATGGAAGCCGGTCTT
GTCGATCAGGATGATCTGGACGAAGAGCATCAGGGGCTCGCGCCAGCCGAACTGTTCGCCAGGCTCAAGG
CGAGCATGCCCGACGGCGAGGATCTCGTCGTGACCCATGGCGATGCCTGCTTGCCGAATATCATGGTGGA
AAATGGCCGCTTTTCTGGATTCATCGACTGTGGCCGGCTGGGTGTGGCGGACCGCTATCAGGACATAGCG
TTGGCTACCCGTGATATTGCTGAAGAGCTTGGCGGCGAATGGGCTGACCGCTTCCTCGTGCTTTACGGTA
TCGCCGCTCCCGATTCGCAGCGCATCGCCTTCTATCGCCTTCTTGACGAGTTCTTCTGAGCGGGACTCTG
GGGTTCGAAATGACCGACCAAGCGACGCCCAACCTGCCATCACGAGATTTCGATTCCACCGCCGCCTTCT
ATGAAAGGTTGGGCTTCGGAATCGTTTTCCGGGACGCCGGCTGGATGATCCTCCAGCGCGGGGATCTCAT
GCTGGAGTTCTTCGCCCACCCTAGGGGGAGGCTAACTGAAACACGGAAGGAGACAATACCGGAAGGAACC
CGCGCTATGACGGCAATAAAAAGACAGAATAAAACGCACGGTGTTGGGTCGTTTGTTCATAAACGCGGGG
TTCGGTCCCAGGGCTGGCACTCTGTCGATACCCCACCGAGACCCCATTGGGGCCAATACGCCCGCGTTTC
TTCCTTTTCCCCACCCCACCCCCCAAGTTCGGGTGAAGGCCCAGGGCTCGCAGCCAACGTCGGGGCGGCA
GGCCCTGCCATAGCCTCAGGTTACTCATATATACTTTAGATTGATTTAAAACTTCATTTTTAATTTAAAA
GGATCTAGGTGAAGATCCTTTTTGATAATCTCATGACCAAAATCCCTTAACGTGAGTTTTCGTTCCACTG
AGCGTCAGACCCCGTAGAAAAGATCAAAGGATCTTCTTGAGATCCTTTTTTTCTGCGCGTAATCTGCTGC
TTGCAAACAAAAAAACCACCGCTACCAGCGGTGGTTTGTTTGCCGGATCAAGAGCTACCAACTCTTTTTC
CGAAGGTAACTGGCTTCAGCAGAGCGCAGATACCAAATACTGTTCTTCTAGTGTAGCCGTAGTTAGGCCA
CCACTTCAAGAACTCTGTAGCACCGCCTACATACCTCGCTCTGCTAATCCTGTTACCAGTGGCTGCTGCC
AGTGGCGATAAGTCGTGTCTTACCGGGTTGGACTCAAGACGATAGTTACCGGATAAGGCGCAGCGGTCGG
GCTGAACGGGGGGTTCGTGCACACAGCCCAGCTTGGAGCGAACGACCTACACCGAACTGAGATACCTACA
GCGTGAGCTATGAGAAAGCGCCACGCTTCCCGAAGGGAGAAAGGCGGACAGGTATCCGGTAAGCGGCAGG
GTCGGAACAGGAGAGCGCACGAGGGAGCTTCCAGGGGGAAACGCCTGGTATCTTTATAGTCCTGTCGGGT
TTCGCCACCTCTGACTTGAGCGTCGATTTTTGTGATGCTCGTCAGGGGGGCGGAGCCTATGGAAAAACGC
CAGCAACGCGGCCTTTTTACGGTTCCTGGCCTTTTGCTGGCCTTTTGCTCACATGTTCTTTCCTGCGTTA
TCCCCTGATTCTGTGGATAACCGTA
Features (pLannotate 1.2.2; 16 found; start..end, strand, type, name):
     75..378     +  enhancer       CMV enhancer: human cytomegalovirus immediate early enhancer
    379..582     +  promoter       CMV promoter: human cytomegalovirus (CMV) immediate early promoter
    605..648     +  misc_feature   MCS (fragment): multiple cloning site
    655..742     +  CDS            LAMP1 (fragment): human lysosome-associated membrane glycoprotein 1
    757..1470    +  CDS            pHluorin2: pHluorin2 is a multistate long stokes shift fluorescent protein published in 2011, derived from Aequorea victoria.
   1481..2651    +  CDS            LAMP1 (fragment): human lysosome-associated membrane glycoprotein 1
   2668..2751    +  CDS            large T antigen (fragment): large T antigen from SV40 (simian virus 40)
   2774..2895    +  polyA_signal   SV40 poly(A) signal: SV40 polyadenylation signal
   2929..3357    -  rep_origin     f1 ori (sequence partly withheld): f1 bacteriophage origin of replication; arrow indicates direction of (+) strand synthesis
   3384..3488    +  promoter       AmpR promoter: bla
   3490..3847    +  promoter       SV40 promoter: SV40 enhancer and early promoter
   3882..4676    +  CDS            NeoR/KanR: aminoglycoside phosphotransferase from Tn5; aph(3')-II (or nptII); confers resistance to neomycin, kanamycin, and G418 (Geneticin®)
   4697..4849    +  CDS            ble (fragment): BLE_KLEPN - Experimental evidence at protein level: Swiss-Prot protein existence level 1. Binding protein with a strong affinity to the bleomycin family of antibiotics. Binds to CL990; an antimitotic-antibiotic compound. From Klebsiella pneumoniae.
   4908..4955    +  polyA_signal   HSV TK poly(A) signal: herpes simplex virus thymidine kinase polyadenylation signal (Cole and Stacy, 1985)
   5046..5062    -  polyA_signal   bGH poly(A) signal (fragment): bovine growth hormone polyadenylation signal
   5284..5872    +  rep_origin     ori: high-copy-number ColE1/pMB1/pBR322/pUC origin of replication
