[The description below was written by a language model from this plasmid's Addgene catalogue record and pLannotate feature annotations shown in this document.]
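Description:
LAMP1-RpHLuorin2 is a mammalian expression plasmid built on an N1-type Clontech backbone (pRpHluorin-N1) that targets a genetically encoded pH sensor to lysosomes and other LAMP1-positive compartments. It is propagated in E. coli as a high-copy plasmid through a ColE1/pUC-type origin and also carries an f1 phage origin. A single NeoR/KanR (Tn5 aminoglycoside phosphotransferase) cassette serves for both hosts. A bacterial bla-type promoter drives it for kanamycin selection in bacteria, and the SV40 enhancer/early promoter with an HSV TK polyadenylation signal drives it for G418 selection of transfected mammalian cells. The short annotated fragments of ble, SV40 large T antigen and bGH poly(A) appear to be backbone remnants rather than functional elements.

The payload is expressed from the human CMV immediate early enhancer and promoter and terminated by the SV40 poly(A) signal. The open reading frame is a sandwich fusion. A short 5′ fragment of human LAMP1 encoding its signal sequence was inserted between HindIII and AgeI, followed by ratiometric pHluorin2, a pH-sensitive Aequorea victoria GFP derivative. A flexible GSGS linker then joins a much larger LAMP1 fragment placed between BsrGI and NotI. The depositor describes this downstream piece as the luminal domain of LAMP1. The feature table shows it as a fragment of about 1.2 kb but does not map individual LAMP1 domains. Placing the sensor directly after the signal peptide should expose it to the lumen of the organelle rather than the cytosol, so that its fluorescence reports luminal acidity. According to the record, the construct is intended for lysosomal expression of the probe, and the associated work used it for fluorescence lifetime imaging of pH along the secretory pathway.
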