Addgene plasmid #171720: LAMP1-RpHLuorin2
Purpose: Lysosomal expression of ratiometric pHLuorin2
Depositing lab: Geert van den Bogaart. Publication: Fluorescence Lifetime Imaging of pH along the Secretory Pathway. Linders PTA, Ioannidis M, Ter Beest M, van den Bogaart G. ACS Chem Biol. 2022 Jan 21;17(1):240-251. doi: 10.1021/acschembio.1c00907. Epub 2022 Jan 10. PubMed 35000377.
Backbone
  Vector backbone: pRpHluorin-N1
  Backbone manufacturer: Clontech
  Backbone size w/o insert (bp): 4730
  Vector type: Mammalian Expression
  Selectable markers: Neomycin (select with G418)
Growth in bacteria
  Bacterial resistance: Kanamycin, 50 μg/mL
  Growth temperature: 37°C
  Growth strain: DH5alpha
  Copy number: High Copy
Gene/Insert
  Gene/Insert name: Ratiometric pHLuorin2 fused to LAMP1 (alt name: CD107a, LAMPA, LGP120)
  Species: H. sapiens (human)
  GenBank ID: NM_005561.3
  Entrez Gene: LAMP1 (a.k.a. CD107a, LAMPA, LGP120)
  Promoter: CMV
  Tag / fusion protein: ratiometric pHluorin2 (N terminal on insert)
  Cloning method: Restriction Enzyme; 5′ cloning site HindIII (not destroyed); 3′ cloning site AgeI (not destroyed)
  Sequencing primers: 5′ TAACAACTCCGCCCCATT; 3′ GTCCAGCTCGACCAGGATGGG
Resource information
  A portion of this plasmid was derived from a plasmid made by: LAMP1 was cloned from Addgene plasmid #34831
Terms and licenses: Academic/Nonprofit Terms; Industry Terms: Not Available to Industry
Depositor comments: Targeting to LAMP1-positive compartments was achieved by inserting the signal sequence of LAMP1 (LAMP1-mGFP74, Addgene plasmid #34831) N-terminal to RpHLuorin2 with restriction sites HindIII and AgeI. Then, the luminal domain of LAMP1 was placed C-terminal to RpHLuorin2 after a flexible GSGS linker with restriction sites BsrGI and NotI. Ratiometric pHLuorin2 sequence synthesized by Genscript, original sequence from https://www.scirp.org/journal/paperinformation.aspx?paperid=5043
How to cite: LAMP1-RpHLuorin2 was a gift from Geert van den Bogaart (Addgene plasmid # 171720 ; http://n2t.net/addgene:171720 ; RRID:Addgene_171720)
